Addgene plasmid #110297: mcry1K31R HA tag
Purpose: mammalian expression of full length mouse CRY1 mutant K31R
Depositing lab: Joseph Takahashi. Depositing organization: University of Texas Southwestern Medical Center. Publication: Competing E3 ubiquitin ligases govern circadian periodicity by degradation of CRY in nucleus and cytoplasm. Yoo SH, Mohawk JA, Siepka SM, Shan Y, Huh SK, Hong HK, Kornblum I, Kumar V, Koike N, Xu M, Nussbaum J, Liu X, Chen Z, Chen ZJ, Green CB, Takahashi JS. Cell. 2013 Feb 28;152(5):1091-105. doi: 10.1016/j.cell.2013.01.055. PubMed 23452855.
Backbone
  Vector backbone: pCDNA 3.1 HA tag
  Backbone manufacturer: genscript
  Total vector size (bp): 5450
  Vector type: Mammalian Expression
Growth in bacteria
  Bacterial resistance: Ampicillin, 100 μg/mL
  Growth temperature: 37°C
  Growth strain: DH5alpha
  Copy number: Low Copy
Gene/Insert
  Gene/Insert name: mcry1 K31R (alt name: mouse CRY1 mutant)
  Species: M. musculus (mouse)
  Mutation: 31 Lysines are changed to Argenine
  Entrez Gene: Cry1 (a.k.a. Phll1)
  Promoter: CMV
  Tag / fusion protein: HA tag (C terminal on insert)
  Cloning method: Restriction Enzyme; 5′ cloning site not sure (unknown if destroyed); 3′ cloning site not sure (unknown if destroyed)
  Sequencing primers: 5′ not sure; 3′ Not sure
Resource information
  A portion of this plasmid was derived from a plasmid made by: not sure
Terms and licenses: Academic/Nonprofit Terms; Industry Terms: Not Available to Industry
How to cite: mcry1K31R HA tag was a gift from Joseph Takahashi (Addgene plasmid # 110297 ; http://n2t.net/addgene:110297 ; RRID:Addgene_110297)
