[The description below was written by a language model from this plasmid's Addgene catalogue record and pLannotate feature annotations shown in this document.]
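Description:
mcry1K31R HA tag is a mammalian expression plasmid built on a pcDNA3.1-type backbone carrying an HA tag. It encodes full-length mouse cryptochrome 1 (Cry1), a transcriptional repressor and core component of the circadian clock, in a lysine-to-arginine mutant form. Despite a name that reads like a single substitution at position 31, the mutation field states that 31 lysines are changed to arginine, which would remove many potential ubiquitin acceptor sites. The feature table does not resolve individual substitutions. The Cry1 open reading frame is driven by the human CMV immediate-early enhancer and promoter, with a T7 promoter just upstream of the insert. It is followed directly by a C-terminal HA epitope, annotated as a short fragment of a 3xHA tag and so consistent with a single HA copy, and then by the bovine growth hormone polyadenylation signal. A very short match to a truncated HIV-1 LTR next to the CMV promoter is probably an annotation artefact rather than a functional viral element.

The plasmid is propagated in E. coli through a ColE1/pUC-type origin and selected with ampicillin via β-lactamase. The catalogue lists it as low copy, although this origin type is usually annotated as high copy. An f1 origin is also present. A neomycin phosphotransferase cassette driven by the SV40 early promoter, with an SV40 poly(A) signal, allows G418 selection of stably transfected mammalian cells. The sequenced record is 7,339 nt, whereas the catalogue gives 5,450 bp, a figure that probably refers to the empty backbone. The cloning sites are not recorded. The associated study concerns E3 ubiquitin ligases that control CRY degradation and circadian period, so the construct fits use as a detectable, ubiquitination-impaired CRY1 for stability and degradation assays in cultured cells.
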