Features (pLannotate 1.2.2; 21 found; start..end, strand, type, name):
    109..488     +  enhancer       CMV enhancer: human cytomegalovirus immediate early enhancer
    489..692     +  promoter       CMV promoter: human cytomegalovirus (CMV) immediate early promoter
    688..721     +  LTR            5' LTR (truncated) (fragment): truncated 5' long terminal repeat (LTR) from HIV-1
    737..755     +  promoter       T7 promoter: promoter for bacteriophage T7 RNA polymerase
    854..2671    +  CDS            Cry1: CRY1_MOUSE - Experimental evidence at protein level: Swiss-Prot protein existence level 1. Transcriptional repressor which forms a core component of the circadian clock. The circadian clock, an internal time-keeping system, regulates various physiological processes through the generation of approximately 24 hour circadian rhythms in gene expression, which are translated into rhythms in metabolism and behavior. It is derived from the Latin roots 'circa' (about) and 'diem' (day) and acts as an important regulator of a wide array of physiological functions including metabolism, sleep, body temper
   2671..2698    +  CDS            3xHA (fragment): three tandem HA epitope tags
   2808..3032    +  polyA_signal   bGH poly(A) signal: bovine growth hormone polyadenylation signal
   3036..3057    +  promoter       SV40 promoter (fragment): SV40 enhancer and early promoter
   3078..3506    +  rep_origin     f1 ori (sequence partly withheld): f1 bacteriophage origin of replication; arrow indicates direction of (+) strand synthesis
   3520..3849    +  promoter       SV40 promoter: SV40 enhancer and early promoter
   3916..4707    +  CDS            neo: KKA2_KLEPN - Also known as kan, nptII. Experimental evidence at protein level: Swiss-Prot protein existence level 1. Resistance to kanamycin, neomycin, paromomycin, ribostamycin, butirosin and gentamicin B. From Klebsiella pneumoniae.
   4733..4891    +  CDS            ble (fragment): BLE_KLEPN - Experimental evidence at protein level: Swiss-Prot protein existence level 1. Binding protein with a strong affinity to the bleomycin family of antibiotics. Binds to CL990; an antimitotic-antibiotic compound. From Klebsiella pneumoniae.
   4886..5007    +  polyA_signal   SV40 poly(A) signal: SV40 polyadenylation signal
   5080..5096    -  protein_bind   lac operator: The lac repressor binds to the lac operator to inhibit transcription in E. coli. This inhibition can be relieved by adding lactose or isopropyl-β-D-thiogalactopyranoside (IPTG). lac repressor encoded by lacI
   5104..5134    -  promoter       lac promoter: promoter for the E. coli lac operon
   5149..5170    -  protein_bind   CAP binding site: CAP binding activates transcription in the presence of cAMP. E. coli catabolite activator protein
   5183..5275    -  CDS            lacI (fragment): lac repressor; lacI; The lac repressor binds to the lac operator to inhibit transcription in E. coli. This inhibition can be relieved by adding lactose or isopropyl-β-D-thiogalactopyranoside (IPTG).
   5458..6046    -  rep_origin     ori: high-copy-number ColE1/pMB1/pBR322/pUC origin of replication
   6217..7077    -  CDS            AmpR: β-lactamase; bla; confers resistance to ampicillin, carbenicillin, and related antibiotics
   7078..7182    -  promoter       AmpR promoter: bla
   7241..7293    -  misc_feature   bom (fragment): basis of mobility region from pBR322
>Addgene plasmid #110297 | mcry1K31R HA tag | addgene full sequence | sequence record 211671 | Addgene NGS Result
AAATTTAAGCTACAACAAGGCAAGGCTTGACCGACAATTGCATGAAGAATCTGCTTAGGGTTAGGCGTTT
TGCGCTGCTTCGCGATGTACGGGCCAGATATACGCGTTGACATTGATTATTGACTAGTTATTAATAGTAA
TCAATTACGGGGTCATTAGTTCATAGCCCATATATGGAGTTCCGCGTTACATAACTTACGGTAAATGGCC
CGCCTGGCTGACCGCCCAACGACCCCCGCCCATTGACGTCAATAATGACGTATGTTCCCATAGTAACGCC
AATAGGGACTTTCCATTGACGTCAATGGGTGGAGTATTTACGGTAAACTGCCCACTTGGCAGTACATCAA
GTGTATCATATGCCAAGTACGCCCCCTATTGACGTCAATGACGGTAAATGGCCCGCCTGGCATTATGCCC
AGTACATGACCTTATGGGACTTTCCTACTTGGCAGTACATCTACGTATTAGTCATCGCTATTACCATGGT
GATGCGGTTTTGGCAGTACATCAATGGGCGTGGATAGCGGTTTGACTCACGGGGATTTCCAAGTCTCCAC
CCCATTGACGTCAATGGGAGTTTGTTTTGGCACCAAAATCAACGGGACTTTCCAAAATGTCGTAACAACT
CCGCCCCATTGACGCAAATGGGCGGTAGGCGTGTACGGTGGGAGGTCTATATAAGCAGAGCTCTCTGGCT
AACTAGAGAACCCACTGCTTACTGGCTTATCGAAATTAATACGACTCACTATAGGGAGACCCAAGCTGGC
TAGTTAAGCTTGGTACCGAGCTCGGATCCACTAGTCCAGTGTGGTGGAATTCTGCAGATATCCAGCACAG
TGGCGGCCGCACCATGGGTGTTAATGCCGTCCATTGGTTTAGAAGAGGCCTCCGTCTGCATGACAATCCG
GCTCTGCGCGAATGTATCCAGGGTGCTGACACGATCAGGTGCGTTTACATTCTTGACCCTTGGTTTGCAG
GCAGCAGCAACGTAGGCATCAATAGATGGCGTTTCCTTCTCCAGTGTCTGGAGGATTTGGATGCCAATCT
GCGTAGGTTGAACTCCCGTTTGTTTGTTATTCGCGGCCAGCCTGCTGACGTGTTTCCCCGCCTGTTCCGC
GAATGGAACATTACACGTCTGAGCATTGAGTACGACTCTGAGCCATTTGGTCGTGAACGCGATGCCGCTA
TCCGCAGACTCGCCACAGAGGCTGGAGTCGAGGTTATCGTGAGAATAAGCCACACACTGTACGACCTCGA
CAGGATCATAGAGCTCAACGGTGGTCAACCTCCGCTGACTTACAGGCGCTTTCAGACCCTCGTAAGCAGA
ATGGAGCCGCTCGAAATGCCTGCCGATACAATCACCTCCGACGTGATCGGCCGCTGCATGACGCCACTTT
CGGACGACCACGATGAGAGATACGGAGTACCTAGCTTGGAAGAGCTCGGATTTGACACTGATGGACTGTC
AAGTGCGGTGTGGCCAGGTGGTGAAACCGAGGCATTGACCAGGCTTGAGCGTCACCTTGAACGCCGTGCT
TGGGTTGCCAACTTCGAAAGGCCACGTATGAATGCGAACTCTCTCCTGGCTTCTCCTACTGGACTCTCGC
CCTACCTTAGGTTTGGCTGCCTGAGTTGTCGTTTGTTCTATTTCCGCCTGACCGACCTCTATAGACGCGT
GCGTCGTAACAGTTCCCCACCACTCTCATTGTATGGTCAGCTCTTGTGGAGGGAATTCTTCTACACTGCG
GCGACAAACAATCCCAGATTCGATCGTATGGAAGGAAATCCCATCTGCGTTCAGATCCCTTGGGACAGAA
ACCCCGAGGCGTTGGCACGTTGGGCTGAAGGACGCACCGGTTTCCCCTGGATAGACGCCATCATGACCCA
GCTGCGCCAAGAGGGTTGGATTCACCATCTGGCTAGGCACGCAGTCGCCTGTTTCCTCACCAGAGGCGAC
CTTTGGATTTCATGGGAGGAGGGCATGCGTGTATTCGAAGAGTTGCTCCTTGATGCTGATTGGTCCATTA
ACGCAGGCTCTTGGATGTGGTTGTCTTGCTCCTCGTTCTTCCAACAATTCTTCCACTGCTATTGCCCAGT
GGGTTTCGGAAGGAGGACCGACCCGAACGGTGACTACATCCGCCGCTATCTGCCGGTCCTTAGGGGCTTC
CCTGCGCGTTACATCTACGACCCCTGGAATGCTCCCGAAGGAATTCAGCGTGTCGCTCGCTGCCTGATTG
GTGTCAACTACCCTCGTCCTATGGTCAATCATGCCGAGGCCTCCCGCTTGAACATAGAGAGAATGCGTCA
AATCTACCAGCAACTCTCTCGTTATAGAGGATTGGGACTGCTGGCATCGGTGCCAAGTAACTCGAACGGT
AACGGCGGACTGATGGGATATGCTCCCGGCGAGAACGTGCCCTCGTGTTCCTCAAGTGGTAATGGAGGCC
TTATGGGTTACGCTCCCGGTGAAAACGTGCCATCTTGCTCTGGTGGAAACTGCTCCCAAGGCTCCGGCAT
TTTGCACTACGCCCACGGTGACTCTCAGCAGACTCATTCTCTGAGGCAGGGTCGTTCATCAGCTGGCACG
GGCTTGTCCAGCGGCAGGAGGCCCTCCCAAGAGGAAGATGCACAGTCAGTCGGTCCGAGAGTACAAAGAC
AAAGCAGTAACTATCCCTATGACGTCCCGGACTATGCATAATCTAGAGGGCCCTTCGAACAAAAACTCAT
CTCAGAAGAGGATCTGAATATGCATACCGGTCATCATCACCATCACCATTGAGTTTAAACCCGCTGATCA
GCCTCGACTGTGCCTTCTAGTTGCCAGCCATCTGTTGTTTGCCCCTCCCCCGTGCCTTCCTTGACCCTGG
AAGGTGCCACTCCCACTGTCCTTTCCTAATAAAATGAGGAAATTGCATCGCATTGTCTGAGTAGGTGTCA
TTCTATTCTGGGGGGTGGGGTGGGGCAGGACAGCAAGGGGGAGGATTGGGAAGACAATAGCAGGCATGCT
GGGGATGCGGTGGGCTCTATGGCTTCTGAGGCGGAAAGAACCAGCTGGGGCTCTAGGGGGTATCCCC
[124 nt withheld, positions 3078-3201]
C
[91 nt withheld, positions 3203-3293]
A
[49 nt withheld, positions 3295-3343]
CCTTTGACGTTGGAGTCCACGTTCTTT
[37 nt withheld, positions 3371-3407]
ACCCTATCTCGGTCTATTCTTTTGATTTATAAGGGATTTTGCCGATTTCGGCCTATTGGTTAAAAAATGA
GCTGATTTAACAAAAATTTAACGCGAATTAATTCTGTGGAATGTGTGTCAGTTAGGGTGTGGAAAGTCCC
CAGGCTCCCCAGCAGGCAGAAGTATGCAAAGCATGCATCTCAATTAGTCAGCAACCAGGTGTGGAAAGTC
CCCAGGCTCCCCAGCAGGCAGAAGTATGCAAAGCATGCATCTCAATTAGTCAGCAACCATAGTCCCGCCC
CTAACTCCGCCCATCCCGCCCCTAACTCCGCCCAGTTCCGCCCATTCTCCGCCCCATGGCTGACTAATTT
TTTTTATTTATGCAGAGGCCGAGGCCGCCTCTGCCTCTGAGCTATTCCAGAAGTAGTGAGGAGGCTTTTT
TGGAGGCCTAGGCTTTTGCAAAAAGCTCCCGGGAGCTTGTATATCCATTTTCGGATCTGATCAAGAGACA
GGATGAGGATCGTTTCGCATGATTGAACAAGATGGATTGCACGCAGGTTCTCCGGCCGCTTGGGTGGAGA
GGCTATTCGGCTATGACTGGGCACAACAGACAATCGGCTGCTCTGATGCCGCCGTGTTCCGGCTGTCAGC
GCAGGGGCGCCCGGTTCTTTTTGTCAAGACCGACCTGTCCGGTGCCCTGAATGAACTGCAGGACGAGGCA
GCGCGGCTATCGTGGCTGGCCACGACGGGCGTTCCTTGCGCAGCTGTGCTCGACGTTGTCACTGAAGCGG
GAAGGGACTGGCTGCTATTGGGCGAAGTGCCGGGGCAGGATCTCCTGTCATCTCACCTTGCTCCTGCCGA
GAAAGTATCCATCATGGCTGATGCAATGCGGCGGCTGCATACGCTTGATCCGGCTACCTGCCCATTCGAC
CACCAAGCGAAACATCGCATCGAGCGAGCACGTACTCGGATGGAAGCCGGTCTTGTCGATCAGGATGATC
TGGACGAAGAGCATCAGGGGCTCGCGCCAGCCGAACTGTTCGCCAGGCTCAAGGCGCGCATGCCCGACGG
CGAGGATCTCGTCGTGACCCATGGCGATGCCTGCTTGCCGAATATCATGGTGGAAAATGGCCGCTTTTCT
GGATTCATCGACTGTGGCCGGCTGGGTGTGGCGGACCGCTATCAGGACATAGCGTTGGCTACCCGTGATA
TTGCTGAAGAGCTTGGCGGCGAATGGGCTGACCGCTTCCTCGTGCTTTACGGTATCGCCGCTCCCGATTC
GCAGCGCATCGCCTTCTATCGCCTTCTTGACGAGTTCTTCTGAGCGGGACTCTGGGGTTCGCGAAATGAC
CGACCAAGCGACGCCCAACCTGCCATCACGAGATTTCGATTCCACCGCCGCCTTCTATGAAAGGTTGGGC
TTCGGAATCGTTTTCCGGGACGCCGGCTGGATGATCCTCCAGCGCGGGGATCTCATGCTGGAGTTCTTCG
CCCACCCCAACTTGTTTATTGCAGCTTATAATGGTTACAAATAAAGCAATAGCATCACAAATTTCACAAA
TAAAGCATTTTTTTCACTGCATTCTAGTTGTGGTTTGTCCAAACTCATCAATGTATCTTATCATGTCTGT
ATACCGTCGACCTCTAGCTAGAGCTTGGCGTAATCATGGTCATAGCTGTTTCCTGTGTGAAATTGTTATC
CGCTCACAATTCCACACAACATACGAGCCGGAAGCATAAAGTGTAAAGCCTGGGGTGCCTAATGAGTGAG
CTAACTCACATTAATTGCGTTGCGCTCACTGCCCGCTTTCCAGTCGGGAAACCTGTCGTGCCAGCTGCAT
TAATGAATCGGCCAACGCGCGGGGAGAGGCGGTTTGCGTATTGGGCGCTCTTCCGCTTCCTCGCTCACTG
ACTCGCTGCGCTCGGTCGTTCGGCTGCGGCGAGCGGTATCAGCTCACTCAAAGGCGGTAATACGGTTATC
CACAGAATCAGGGGATAACGCAGGAAAGAACATGTGAGCAAAAGGCCAGCAAAAGGCCAGGAACCGTAAA
AAGGCCGCGTTGCTGGCGTTTTTCCATAGGCTCCGCCCCCCTGACGAGCATCACAAAAATCGACGCTCAA
GTCAGAGGTGGCGAAACCCGACAGGACTATAAAGATACCAGGCGTTTCCCCCTGGAAGCTCCCTCGTGCG
CTCTCCTGTTCCGACCCTGCCGCTTACCGGATACCTGTCCGCCTTTCTCCCTTCGGGAAGCGTGGCGCTT
TCTCATAGCTCACGCTGTAGGTATCTCAGTTCGGTGTAGGTCGTTCGCTCCAAGCTGGGCTGTGTGCACG
AACCCCCCGTTCAGCCCGACCGCTGCGCCTTATCCGGTAACTATCGTCTTGAGTCCAACCCGGTAAGACA
CGACTTATCGCCACTGGCAGCAGCCACTGGTAACAGGATTAGCAGAGCGAGGTATGTAGGCGGTGCTACA
GAGTTCTTGAAGTGGTGGCCTAACTACGGCTACACTAGAAGAACAGTATTTGGTATCTGCGCTCTGCTGA
AGCCAGTTACCTTCGGAAAAAGAGTTGGTAGCTCTTGATCCGGCAAACAAACCACCGCTGGTAGCGGTGG
TTTTTTTGTTTGCAAGCAGCAGATTACGCGCAGAAAAAAAGGATCTCAAGAAGATCCTTTGATCTTTTCT
ACGGGGTCTGACGCTCAGTGGAACGAAAACTCACGTTAAGGGATTTTGGTCATGAGATTATCAAAAAGGA
TCTTCACCTAGATCCTTTTAAATTAAAAATGAAGTTTTAAATCAATCTAAAGTATATATGAGTAAACTTG
GTCTGACAGTTACCAATGCTTAATCAGTGAGGCACCTATCTCAGCGATCTGTCTATTTCGTTCATCCATA
GTTGCCTGACTCCCCGTCGTGTAGATAACTACGATACGGGAGGGCTTACCATCTGGCCCCAGTGCTGCAA
TGATACCGCGAGACCCACGCTCACCGGCTCCAGATTTATCAGCAATAAACCAGCCAGCCGGAAGGGCCGA
GCGCAGAAGTGGTCCTGCAACTTTATCCGCCTCCATCCAGTCTATTAATTGTTGCCGGGAAGCTAGAGTA
AGTAGTTCGCCAGTTAATAGTTTGCGCAACGTTGTTGCCATTGCTACAGGCATCGTGGTGTCACGCTCGT
CGTTTGGTATGGCTTCATTCAGCTCCGGTTCCCAACGATCAAGGCGAGTTACATGATCCCCCATGTTGTG
CAAAAAAGCGGTTAGCTCCTTCGGTCCTCCGATCGTTGTCAGAAGTAAGTTGGCCGCAGTGTTATCACTC
ATGGTTATGGCAGCACTGCATAATTCTCTTACTGTCATGCCATCCGTAAGATGCTTTTCTGTGACTGGTG
AGTACTCAACCAAGTCATTCTGAGAATAGTGTATGCGGCGACCGAGTTGCTCTTGCCCGGCGTCAATACG
GGATAATACCGCGCCACATAGCAGAACTTTAAAAGTGCTCATCATTGGAAAACGTTCTTCGGGGCGAAAA
CTCTCAAGGATCTTACCGCTGTTGAGATCCAGTTCGATGTAACCCACTCGTGCACCCAACTGATCTTCAG
CATCTTTTACTTTCACCAGCGTTTCTGGGTGAGCAAAAACAGGAAGGCAAAATGCCGCAAAAAAGGGAAT
AAGGGCGACACGGAAATGTTGAATACTCATACTCTTCCTTTTTCAATATTATTGAAGCATTTATCAGGGT
TATTGTCTCATGAGCGGATACATATTTGAATGTATTTAGAAAAATAAACAAATAGGGGTTCCGCGCACAT
TTCCCCGAAAAGTGCCACCTGACGTCGACGGATCGGGAGATCTCCCGATCCCCTATGGTGCACTCTCAGT
ACAATCTGCTCTGATGCCGCATAGTTAAGCCAGTATCTGCTCCCTGCTTGTGTGTTGGAGGTCGCTGAGT
AGTGCGCGAGCA
